Addgene plasmid #143539: TFORF1733
Purpose: Lentiviral vector for overexpressing transcription factor ORFs with unique 24-bp barcodes. Barcodes facilitate identification of transcription factors in pooled screens.
Depositing lab: Feng Zhang. Depositing organization: Broad Institute. Publication: A transcription factor atlas of directed differentiation. Joung J, Ma S, Tay T, Geiger-Schuller KR, Kirchgatterer PC, Verdine VK, Guo B, Arias-Garcia MA, Allen WE, Singh A, Kuksenko O, Abudayyeh OO, Gootenberg JS, Fu Z, Macrae RK, Buenrostro JD, Regev A, Zhang F. Cell. 2023 Jan 5;186(1):209-229.e26. doi: 10.1016/j.cell.2022.11.026. PubMed 36608654.
Backbone
  Vector backbone: pLX_TRC317
  Backbone manufacturer: Broad Institute Genetic Perturbation Platform
  Backbone size w/o insert (bp): 8264
  Vector type: Mammalian Expression, Lentiviral
  Selectable markers: Puromycin
Growth in bacteria
  Bacterial resistance: Ampicillin, 100 μg/mL
  Growth temperature: 37°C
  Growth strain: NEB Stable
  Copy number: High Copy
Gene/Insert
  Gene/Insert name: ZNF169
  Species: H. sapiens (human)
  Insert size (bp): 1913
  Entrez Gene: ZNF169
  Promoter: EF1a
  Cloning method: Unknown
  Sequencing primers: 5′ GGGTGGAGACTGAAGTTAGGCCAG; 3′ CACATAGCGTAAAAGGAGCAACATAG
Terms and licenses: Academic/Nonprofit Terms; Industry Terms: Not Available to Industry
Depositor comments: NM_194320,ENST00000395395 . The transcription factor ORF portion of this plasmid was synthesized by Genewiz. Please test multiple small colonies in case of plasmid recombination. To make this collection available in a timely manner, a portion of this collection was not fully sequenced by Addgene. If an Addgene verified full plasmid sequence is not available, please contact us prior to placing an order to request the full sequence.
How to cite: TFORF1733 was a gift from Feng Zhang (Addgene plasmid # 143539 ; http://n2t.net/addgene:143539 ; RRID:Addgene_143539)
