[The description below was written by a language model from this plasmid's Addgene catalogue record and pLannotate feature annotations shown in this document.]
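Description:
TFORF1733 is a lentiviral mammalian expression plasmid built on the pLX_TRC317 backbone. It is one member of a barcoded collection of human transcription factor open reading frames. It carries the human zinc finger gene ZNF169 (an insert of about 1.9 kb, synthesized commercially and corresponding to a RefSeq/Ensembl transcript isoform) under the strong constitutive EF-1α promoter. The automated annotation labels only the first part of the region downstream of the promoter as ZNF169, so the rest of the ORF and the unique 24-bp barcode described in the catalogue entry are not individually annotated. They presumably lie in the unlabelled stretch before the WPRE, which enhances expression of the transcript.

The viral architecture is that of a third-generation self-inactivating vector. An RSV promoter drives a truncated HIV-1 5' LTR, followed by the Ψ packaging signal with a gag fragment, the Rev response element for nuclear export of the genomic RNA, a cPPT/CTS element, and a ΔU3 3' LTR, with an SV40 polyadenylation signal beyond it. Upstream of the EF-1α cassette, an SV40 early promoter drives puromycin N-acetyltransferase, which allows selection of transduced cells. In bacteria the plasmid is maintained by a high-copy ColE1/pUC-type origin and ampicillin resistance. An f1 origin and remnants of lac and T7/T3 cloning-vector elements are also present. The depositor notes that the plasmid may recombine.

The construct is intended for overexpressing ZNF169 in mammalian cells. It is aimed especially at pooled screens, such as directed differentiation studies, where the barcode identifies which transcription factor each cell received.
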