Features (pLannotate 1.2.2; 31 found; start..end, strand, type, name):
      5..231     +  promoter       RSV promoter: Rous sarcoma virus enhancer/promoter
    232..412     +  LTR            5' LTR (truncated): truncated 5' long terminal repeat (LTR) from HIV-1
    459..584     +  misc_feature   HIV-1 Ψ: packaging signal of human immunodeficiency virus type 1
    568..931     +  CDS            HIV-1 gag (fragment): gag protein from human immunodeficiency virus 1; gag
   1077..1310    +  misc_feature   RRE: The Rev response element (RRE) of HIV-1 allows for Rev-dependent mRNA export from the nucleus to the cytoplasm.
   1687..1713    +  CDS            Rev (fragment): human immunodeficiency virus 1 (HIV-1) Rev protein; rev; enhances nuclear export of unspliced and incompletely spliced viral mRNAs
   1720..1743    +  promoter       SV40 promoter (fragment): SV40 early promoter
   1744..1815    +  promoter       SV40 promoter (fragment): SV40 enhancer and early promoter
   1839..1974    +  rep_origin     SV40 ori: SV40 origin of replication
   2020..2616    +  CDS            PuroR (fragment): puromycin N-acetyltransferase; pac from Streptomyces; confers resistance to puromycin
   2665..2782    +  misc_feature   cPPT/CTS: central polypurine tract and central termination sequence of HIV-1
   2847..2913    +  CDS            small t antigen (fragment): SV40 (simian virus 40) small t antigen
   2920..4098    +  promoter       EF-1α promoter: strong constitutive promoter for human elongation factor EF-1α
   4115..4900    +  CDS            ZNF169 (fragment): ZN169_HUMAN - Experimental evidence at protein level: Swiss-Prot protein existence level 1. May be involved in transcriptional regulation. From Homo sapiens (Human).
   5939..5992    +  promoter       U6 promoter (fragment): RNA polymerase III promoter for human U6 snRNA
   6034..6622    +  misc_feature   WPRE: woodchuck hepatitis virus posttranscriptional regulatory element
   6673..6692    +  misc_feature   cPPT/CTS (fragment): central polypurine tract and central termination sequence of HIV-1
   6694..6927    +  LTR            3' LTR (ΔU3): self-inactivating 3' long terminal repeat (LTR) from HIV-1
   7005..7126    +  polyA_signal   SV40 poly(A) signal: SV40 polyadenylation signal
   7166..7301    +  rep_origin     SV40 ori: SV40 origin of replication
   7322..7340    -  promoter       T7 promoter: promoter for bacteriophage T7 RNA polymerase
   7348..7503    +  CDS            lacZα (fragment): LacZα fragment of β-galactosidase; lacZ fragment
   7508..7936    +  rep_origin     f1 ori (sequence partly withheld): f1 bacteriophage origin of replication; arrow indicates direction of (+) strand synthesis
   7989..8093    +  promoter       AmpR promoter: bla
   8094..8954    +  CDS            AmpR: β-lactamase; bla; confers resistance to ampicillin, carbenicillin, and related antibiotics
   9125..9713    +  rep_origin     ori: high-copy-number ColE1/pMB1/pBR322/pUC origin of replication
   9896..9988    +  CDS            lacI (fragment): lac repressor; lacI; The lac repressor binds to the lac operator to inhibit transcription in E. coli. This inhibition can be relieved by adding lactose or isopropyl-β-D-thiogalactopyranoside (IPTG).
  10001..10022   +  protein_bind   CAP binding site: CAP binding activates transcription in the presence of cAMP. E. coli catabolite activator protein
  10037..10067   +  promoter       lac promoter: promoter for the E. coli lac operon
  10075..10091   +  protein_bind   lac operator: The lac repressor binds to the lac operator to inhibit transcription in E. coli. This inhibition can be relieved by adding lactose or isopropyl-β-D-thiogalactopyranoside (IPTG). lac repressor encoded by lacI
  10136..10154   +  promoter       T3 promoter: promoter for bacteriophage T3 RNA polymerase
>Addgene plasmid #143539 | TFORF1733 | addgene full sequence | sequence record 400384 | Addgene NGS Result
TTAATGTAGTCTTATGCAATACTCTTGTAGTCTTGCAACATGGTAACGATGAGTTAGCAACATGCCTTAC
AAGGAGAGAAAAAGCACCGTGCATGCCGATTGGTGGAAGTAAGGTGGTACGATCGTGCCTTATTAGGAAG
GCAACAGACGGGTCTGACATGGATTGGACGAACCACTGAATTGCCGCATTGCAGAGATATTGTATTTAAG
TGCCTAGCTCGATACATAAACGGGTCTCTCTGGTTAGACCAGATCTGAGCCTGGGAGCTCTCTGGCTAAC
TAGGGAACCCACTGCTTAAGCCTCAATAAAGCTTGCCTTGAGTGCTTCAAGTAGTGTGTGCCCGTCTGTT
GTGTGACTCTGGTAACTAGAGATCCCTCAGACCCTTTTAGTCAGTGTGGAAAATCTCTAGCAGTGGCGCC
CGAACAGGGACTTGAAAGCGAAAGGGAAACCAGAGGAGCTCTCTCGACGCAGGACTCGGCTTGCTGAAGC
GCGCACGGCAAGAGGCGAGGGGCGGCGACTGGTGAGTACGCCAAAAATTTTGACTAGCGGAGGCTAGAAG
GAGAGAGATGGGTGCGAGAGCGTCAGTATTAAGCGGGGGAGAATTAGATCGCGATGGGAAAAAATTCGGT
TAAGGCCAGGGGGAAAGAAAAAATATAAATTAAAACATATAGTATGGGCAAGCAGGGAGCTAGAACGATT
CGCAGTTAATCCTGGCCTGTTAGAAACATCAGAAGGCTGTAGACAAATACTGGGACAGCTACAACCATCC
CTTCAGACAGGATCAGAAGAACTTAGATCATTATATAATACAGTAGCAACCCTCTATTGTGTGCATCAAA
GGATAGAGATAAAAGACACCAAGGAAGCTTTAGACAAGATAGAGGAAGAGCAAAACAAAAGTAAGACCAC
CGCACAGCAAGCGGCCGCTGATCTTCAGACCTGGAGGAGGAGATATGAGGGACAATTGGAGAAGTGAATT
ATATAAATATAAAGTAGTAAAAATTGAACCATTAGGAGTAGCACCCACCAAGGCAAAGAGAAGAGTGGTG
CAGAGAGAAAAAAGAGCAGTGGGAATAGGAGCTTTGTTCCTTGGGTTCTTGGGAGCAGCAGGAAGCACTA
TGGGCGCAGCGTCAATGACGCTGACGGTACAGGCCAGACAATTATTGTCTGGTATAGTGCAGCAGCAGAA
CAATTTGCTGAGGGCTATTGAGGCGCAACAGCATCTGTTGCAACTCACAGTCTGGGGCATCAAGCAGCTC
CAGGCAAGAATCCTGGCTGTGGAAAGATACCTAAAGGATCAACAGCTCCTGGGGATTTGGGGTTGCTCTG
GAAAACTCATTTGCACCACTGCTGTGCCTTGGAATGCTAGTTGGAGTAATAAATCTCTGGAACAGATTTG
GAATCACACGACCTGGATGGAGTGGGACAGAGAAATTAACAATTACACAAGCTTAATACACTCCTTAATT
GAAGAATCGCAAAACCAGCAAGAAAAGAATGAACAAGAATTATTGGAATTAGATAAATGGGCAAGTTTGT
GGAATTGGTTTAACATAACAAATTGGCTGTGGTATATAAAATTATTCATAATGATAGTAGGAGGCTTGGT
AGGTTTAAGAATAGTTTTTGCTGTACTTTCTATAGTGAATAGAGTTAGGCAGGGATATTCACCATTATCG
TTTCAGACCCACCTCCCAACCCCGAGGGGACCCATGCATTGCATCTCAATTAGTCAGCAACCAGGTGTGG
AAAGTCCCCAGGCTCCCCAGCAGGCAGAAGTATGCAAAGCATGCGTCTCAATTAGTCAGCAACCATAGTC
CCGCCCCTAACTCCGCCCATCCCGCCCCTAACTCCGCCCAGTTCCGCCCATTCTCCGCCCCATGGCTGAC
TAATTTTTTTTATTTATGCAGAGGCCGAGGCCGCCTCGGCCTCTGAGCTATTCCAGAAGTAGTGAGGAGG
CTTTTTTGGAGGCCTAGGCTTTTGCAAAAAGCTTTCTAGAGGTACCACCGGAGCTTACCATGACCGAGTA
CAAGCCCACGGTGCGCCTCGCCACCCGCGACGACGTCCCCAGGGCCGTACGCACCCTCGCCGCCGCGTTC
GCCGACTACCCCGCCACGCGCCACACCGTCGATCCGGACCGCCACATCGAGCGGGTCACCGAGCTGCAAG
AACTCTTCCTCACGCGCGTCGGGCTCGACATCGGCAAGGTGTGGGTCGCGGACGACGGCGCCGCCGTGGC
GGTCTGGACCACGCCGGAGAGCGTCGAAGCGGGGGCGGTGTTCGCCGAGATCGGCCCGCGCATGGCCGAG
TTGAGCGGTTCCCGGCTGGCCGCGCAGCAACAGATGGAAGGCCTCCTGGCGCCGCACCGGCCCAAGGAGC
CCGCGTGGTTCCTGGCCACCGTCGGCGTCTCGCCCGACCACCAGGGCAAGGGTCTGGGCAGCGCCGTCGT
GCTCCCCGGAGTGGAGGCGGCCGAGCGCGCCGGGGTGCCCGCCTTCCTGGAGACCTCCGCGCCCCGCAAC
CTCCCCTTCTACGAGCGGCTCGGCTTCACCGTCACCGCCGACGTCGAGGTGCCCGAAGGACCGCGCACCT
GGTGCATGACCCGCAAGCCCGGTGCCAGTTAACGAATTCTAGATCTTGAGACAAATGGCAGTATTCATCC
ACAATTTTAAAAGAAAAGGGGGGATTGGGGGGTACAGTGCAGGGGAAAGAATAGTAGACATAATAGCAAC
AGACATACAAACTAAAGAATTACAAAAACAAATTACAAAAATTCAAAATTTTCGGGTTTATTACAGGGAC
AGCAGAGATCCACTTTGGCGCCGGCTCGAGGCCTGCAGGTGCAAAGATGGATAAAGTTTTAAACAGAGAG
GAATCTTTGCAGCTAATGGACCTTCTAGGTCTTGAAAGGAGTGGGAATTGGCTCCGGTGCCCGTCAGTGG
GCAGAGCGCACATCGCCCACAGTCCCCGAGAAGTTGGGGGGAGGGGTCGGCAATTGAACCGGTGCCTAGA
GAAGGTGGCGCGGGGTAAACTGGGAAAGTGATGTCGTGTACTGGCTCCGCCTTTTTCCCGAGGGTGGGGG
AGAACCGTATATAAGTGCAGTAGTCGCCGTGAACGTTCTTTTTCGCAACGGGTTTGCCGCCAGAACACAG
GTAAGTGCCGTGTGTGGTTCCCGCGGGCCTGGCCTCTTTACGGGTTATGGCCCTTGCGTGCCTTGAATTA
CTTCCACCTGGCTGCAGTACGTGATTCTTGATCCCGAGCTTCGGGTTGGAAGTGGGTGGGAGAGTTCGAG
GCCTTGCGCTTAAGGAGCCCCTTCGCCTCGTGCTTGAGTTGAGGCCTGGCCTGGGCGCTGGGGCCGCCGC
GTGCGAATCTGGTGGCACCTTCGCGCCTGTCTCGCTGCTTTCGATAAGTCTCTAGCCATTTAAAATTTTT
GATGACCTGCTGCGACGCTTTTTTTCTGGCAAGATAGTCTTGTAAATGCGGGCCAAGATCTGCACACTGG
TATTTCGGTTTTTGGGGCCGCGGGCGGCGACGGGGCCCGTGCGTCCCAGCGCACATGTTCGGCGAGGCGG
GGCCTGCGAGCGCGGCCACCGAGAATCGGACGGGGGTAGTCTCAAGCTGGCCGGCCTGCTCTGGTGCCTG
GCCTCGCGCCGCCGTGTATCGCCCCGCCCTGGGCGGCAAGGCTGGCCCGGTCGGCACCAGTTGCGTGAGC
GGAAAGATGGCCGCTTCCCGGCCCTGCTGCAGGGAGCTCAAAATGGAGGACGCGGCGCTCGGGAGAGCGG
GCGGGTGAGTCACCCACACAAAGGAAAAGGGCCTTTCCGTCCTCAGCCGTCGCTTCATGTGACTCCACGG
AGTACCGGGCGCCGTCCAGGCACCTCGATTAGTTCTCGAGCTTTTGGAGTACGTCGTCTTTAGGTTGGGG
GGAGGGGTTTTATGCGATGGAGTTTCCCCACACTGAGTGGGTGGAGACTGAAGTTAGGCCAGCTTGGCAC
TTGATGTAATTCTCCTTGGAATTTGCCCTTTTTGAGTTTGGATCTTGGTTCATTCTCAAGCCTCAGACAG
TGGTTCAAAGTTTTTTTCTTCCATTTCAGGTGTCGTGAGGCTAGCACCGCCACCATGTCACCAGGACTCC
TGACAACCAGGAAGGAGGCATTGATGGCCTTCCGGGATGTGGCTGTGGCCTTCACCCAGAAGGAGTGGAA
GCTATTGAGTTCTGCTCAGAGGACCCTGTACAGGGAGGTGATGCTGGAGAACTACAGCCATCTGGTCTCC
CTGGGAATTGCATTTTCCAAACCAAAACTCATCGAACAGCTGGAGCAAGGCGACGAACCTTGGAGAGAGG
AGAACGAACATCTTCTGGACCTTTGTCCAGAGCCTAGAACAGAATTCCAGCCAAGTTTTCCCCACCTGGT
GGCCTTTTCTAGCTCGCAGCTCCTCAGACAATATGCGCTAAGTGGCCATCCCACACAGATCTTCCCAAGC
TCATCTGCAGGAGGTGACTTCCAACTAGAAGCTCCAAGATGCTCTAGTGAAAAAGGAGAAAGTGGAGAGA
CAGAAGGCCCCGACAGCTCATTAAGAAAGAGGCCAAGCAGAATTTCTAGGACATTCTTCAGCCCACATCA
AGGTGACCCAGTAGAATGGGTAGAAGGGAACAGAGAAGGAGGAACAGACCTTCGCCTGGCCCAAAGGATG
AGTCTTGGGGGGTCAGACACAATGTTGAAGGGAGCAGACACTTCAGAATCTGGAGCAGTCATACGTGGAA
ACTATAGACTGGGACTTAGCAAAAAGTCAAGCCTGTTCAGCCACCAGAAGCATCATGTGTGCCCTGAATG
CGGGAGAGGCTTTTGCCAGAGATCAGACCTTATCAAGCACCAGAGGACACACACCGGGGAGAAGCCATAC
CTGTGTCCTGAGTGTGGGCGTCGGTTTAGCCAGAAGGCCTCCCTCTCCATACACCAGAGGAAGCACTCGG
GGGAGAAGCCGTATGTGTGCAGGGAATGTGGGCGACACTTCAGGTATACATCCTCTCTCACTAATCACAA
GAGGATTCACTCCGGGGAGAGGCCCTTTGTATGTCAGGAGTGTGGGCGAGGCTTTCGCCAGAAGATAGCC
CTCCTTCTACACCAGAGGACGCACTTGGAGGAGAAGCCCTTCGTGTGTCCTGAGTGTGGGAGAGGCTTTT
GCCAGAAGGCATCACTCCTCCAGCACCAGAGCTCACACACAGGGGAGAGGCCCTTCCTGTGCCTTGAGTG
TGGGCGTAGCTTCAGGCAGCAGTCACTCCTCCTTAGTCACCAGGTCACACACTCAGGAGAGAAGCCTTAT
GTCTGTGCTGAGTGTGGGCACAGCTTTCGCCAAAAGGTCACTCTCATCAGGCACCAGAGGACACACACAG
GGGAGAAGCCTTACCTGTGCCCCCAGTGTGGGCGGGGTTTTAGCCAGAAGGTCACCCTCATTGGACACCA
GAGGACACACACAGGGGAGAAGCCCTACCTGTGCCCTGATTGTGGGCGTGGCTTTGGTCAGAAGGTCACC
CTCATCAGACACCAGAGGACACACACAGGGGAGAAGCCTTATCTGTGCCCCAAGTGTGGGCGTGCATTTG
GCTTTAAGTCGCTCCTCACCCGACACCAGAGGACACACTCAGAGGAGGAGCTTTACGTAGACAGGGTGTG
TGGACAAGGACTTGGCCAGAAGTCACACCTTATCTCTGACCAAAGGACACACTCAGGAGAGAAGCCCTGC
ATTTGCGATGAATGTGGGCGCGGCTTTGGCTTTAAGTCTGCCCTCATCCGACATCAGCGGACCCATTCTG
GGGAGAAGCCGTATGTCTGCAGGGAGTGTGGGCGTGGCTTTAGCCAGAAGTCTCACTTGCATAGACACAG
GAGGACCAAGTCTGGTCATCAGCTCCTACCCCAAGAGGTCTTCTAGTAATGAACTAGTCCGTAACTTGAA
AGTATTTCGATTTCTTGGCTTTATATATCTTGTGGAAAGGACGAGAACGTGATCCCGTCTCCTACAACAC
GCGTTAAGTCGACAATCAACCTCTGGATTACAAAATTTGTGAAAGATTGACTGGTATTCTTAACTATGTT
GCTCCTTTTACGCTATGTGGATACGCTGCTTTAATGCCTTTGTATCATGCTATTGCTTCCCGTATGGCTT
TCATTTTCTCCTCCTTGTATAAATCCTGGTTGCTGTCTCTTTATGAGGAGTTGTGGCCCGTTGTCAGGCA
ACGTGGCGTGGTGTGCACTGTGTTTGCTGACGCAACCCCCACTGGTTGGGGCATTGCCACCACCTGTCAG
CTCCTTTCCGGGACTTTCGCTTTCCCCCTCCCTATTGCCACGGCGGAACTCATCGCCGCCTGCCTTGCCC
GCTGCTGGACAGGGGCTCGGCTGTTGGGCACTGACAATTCCGTGGTGTTGTCGGGGAAATCATCGTCCTT
TCCTTGGCTGCTCGCCTGTGTTGCCACCTGGATTCTGCGCGGGACGTCCTTCTGCTACGTCCCTTCGGCC
CTCAATCCAGCGGACCTTCCTTCCCGCGGCCTGCTGCCGGCTCTGCGGCCTCTTCCGCGTCTTCGCCTTC
GCCCTCAGACGAGTCGGATCTCCCTTTGGGCCGCCTCCCCGCGTCGACTTTAAGACCAATGACTTACAAG
GCAGCTGTAGATCTTAGCCACTTTTTAAAAGAAAAGGGGGGACTGGAAGGGCTAATTCACTCCCAACGAA
GACAAGATCTGCTTTTTGCTTGTACTGGGTCTCTCTGGTTAGACCAGATCTGAGCCTGGGAGCTCTCTGG
CTAACTAGGGAACCCACTGCTTAAGCCTCAATAAAGCTTGCCTTGAGTGCTTCAAGTAGTGTGTGCCCGT
CTGTTGTGTGACTCTGGTAACTAGAGATCCCTCAGACCCTTTTAGTCAGTGTGGAAAATCTCTAGCAGTA
CGTATAGTAGTTCATGTCATCTTATTATTCAGTATTTATAACTTGCAAAGAAATGAATATCAGAGAGTGA
GAGGAACTTGTTTATTGCAGCTTATAATGGTTACAAATAAAGCAATAGCATCACAAATTTCACAAATAAA
GCATTTTTTTCACTGCATTCTAGTTGTGGTTTGTCCAAACTCATCAATGTATCTTATCATGTCTGGCTCT
AGCTATCCCGCCCCTAACTCCGCCCATCCCGCCCCTAACTCCGCCCAGTTCCGCCCATTCTCCGCCCCAT
GGCTGACTAATTTTTTTTATTTATGCAGAGGCCGAGGCCGCCTCGGCCTCTGAGCTATTCCAGAAGTAGT
GAGGAGGCTTTTTTGGAGGCCTAGGGACGTACCCAATTCGCCCTATAGTGAGTCGTATTACGCGCGCTCA
CTGGCCGTCGTTTTACAACGTCGTGACTGGGAAAACCCTGGCGTTACCCAACTTAATCGCCTTGCAGCAC
ATCCCCCTTTCGCCAGCTGGCGTAATAGCGAAGAGGCCCGCACCGATCGCCCTTCCCAACAGTTGCGCAG
CCTGAATGGCGAATGGG
[124 nt withheld, positions 7508-7631]
C
[91 nt withheld, positions 7633-7723]
A
[49 nt withheld, positions 7725-7773]
CCTTTGACGTTGGAGTCCACGTTCTTT
[37 nt withheld, positions 7801-7837]
ACCCTATCTCGGTCTATTCTTTTGATTTATAAGGGATTTTGCCGATTTCGGCCTATTGGTTAAAAAATGA
GCTGATTTAACAAAAATTTAACGCGAATTTTAACAAAATATTAACGCTTACAATTTAGGTGGCACTTTTC
GGGGAAATGTGCGCGGAACCCCTATTTGTTTATTTTTCTAAATACATTCAAATATGTATCCGCTCATGAG
ACAATAACCCTGATAAATGCTTCAATAATATTGAAAAAGGAAGAGTATGAGTATTCAACATTTCCGTGTC
GCCCTTATTCCCTTTTTTGCGGCATTTTGCCTTCCTGTTTTTGCTCACCCAGAAACGCTGGTGAAAGTAA
AAGATGCTGAAGATCAGTTGGGTGCACGAGTGGGTTACATCGAACTGGATCTCAACAGCGGTAAGATCCT
TGAGAGTTTTCGCCCCGAAGAACGTTTTCCAATGATGAGCACTTTTAAAGTTCTGCTATGTGGCGCGGTA
TTATCCCGTATTGACGCCGGGCAAGAGCAACTCGGTCGCCGCATACACTATTCTCAGAATGACTTGGTTG
AGTACTCACCAGTCACAGAAAAGCATCTTACGGATGGCATGACAGTAAGAGAATTATGCAGTGCTGCCAT
AACCATGAGTGATAACACTGCGGCCAACTTACTTCTGACAACGATCGGAGGACCGAAGGAGCTAACCGCT
TTTTTGCACAACATGGGGGATCATGTAACTCGCCTTGATCGTTGGGAACCGGAGCTGAATGAAGCCATAC
CAAACGACGAGCGTGACACCACGATGCCTGTAGCAATGGCAACAACGTTGCGCAAACTATTAACTGGCGA
ACTACTTACTCTAGCTTCCCGGCAACAATTAATAGACTGGATGGAGGCGGATAAAGTTGCAGGACCACTT
CTGCGCTCGGCCCTTCCGGCTGGCTGGTTTATTGCTGATAAATCTGGAGCCGGTGAGCGTGGGTCTCGCG
GTATCATTGCAGCACTGGGGCCAGATGGTAAGCCCTCCCGTATCGTAGTTATCTACACGACGGGGAGTCA
GGCAACTATGGATGAACGAAATAGACAGATCGCTGAGATAGGTGCCTCACTGATTAAGCATTGGTAACTG
TCAGACCAAGTTTACTCATATATACTTTAGATTGATTTAAAACTTCATTTTTAATTTAAAAGGATCTAGG
TGAAGATCCTTTTTGATAATCTCATGACCAAAATCCCTTAACGTGAGTTTTCGTTCCACTGAGCGTCAGA
CCCCGTAGAAAAGATCAAAGGATCTTCTTGAGATCCTTTTTTTCTGCGCGTAATCTGCTGCTTGCAAACA
AAAAAACCACCGCTACCAGCGGTGGTTTGTTTGCCGGATCAAGAGCTACCAACTCTTTTTCCGAAGGTAA
CTGGCTTCAGCAGAGCGCAGATACCAAATACTGTTCTTCTAGTGTAGCCGTAGTTAGGCCACCACTTCAA
GAACTCTGTAGCACCGCCTACATACCTCGCTCTGCTAATCCTGTTACCAGTGGCTGCTGCCAGTGGCGAT
AAGTCGTGTCTTACCGGGTTGGACTCAAGACGATAGTTACCGGATAAGGCGCAGCGGTCGGGCTGAACGG
GGGGTTCGTGCACACAGCCCAGCTTGGAGCGAACGACCTACACCGAACTGAGATACCTACAGCGTGAGCT
ATGAGAAAGCGCCACGCTTCCCGAAGGGAGAAAGGCGGACAGGTATCCGGTAAGCGGCAGGGTCGGAACA
GGAGAGCGCACGAGGGAGCTTCCAGGGGGAAACGCCTGGTATCTTTATAGTCCTGTCGGGTTTCGCCACC
TCTGACTTGAGCGTCGATTTTTGTGATGCTCGTCAGGGGGGCGGAGCCTATGGAAAAACGCCAGCAACGC
GGCCTTTTTACGGTTCCTGGCCTTTTGCTGGCCTTTTGCTCACATGTTCTTTCCTGCGTTATCCCCTGAT
TCTGTGGATAACCGTATTACCGCCTTTGAGTGAGCTGATACCGCTCGCCGCAGCCGAACGACCGAGCGCA
GCGAGTCAGTGAGCGAGGAAGCGGAAGAGCGCCCAATACGCAAACCGCCTCTCCCCGCGCGTTGGCCGAT
TCATTAATGCAGCTGGCACGACAGGTTTCCCGACTGGAAAGCGGGCAGTGAGCGCAACGCAATTAATGTG
AGTTAGCTCACTCATTAGGCACCCCAGGCTTTACACTTTATGCTTCCGGCTCGTATGTTGTGTGGAATTG
TGAGCGGATAACAATTTCACACAGGAAACAGCTATGACCATGATTACGCCAAGCGCGCAATTAACCCTCA
CTAAAGGGAACAAAAGCTGGAGCTGCAAGC
