>Addgene plasmid #143539 | TFORF1733 | depositor partial sequence | sequence record 282747 | Insert
ACCGCCACCATGTCACCAGGACTCCTGACAACCAGGAAGGAGGCATTGATGGCCTTCCGGGATGTGGCTG
TGGCCTTCACCCAGAAGGAGTGGAAGCTATTGAGTTCTGCTCAGAGGACCCTGTACAGGGAGGTGATGCT
GGAGAACTACAGCCATCTGGTCTCCCTGGGAATTGCATTTTCCAAACCAAAACTCATCGAACAGCTGGAG
CAAGGCGACGAACCTTGGAGAGAGGAGAACGAACATCTTCTGGACCTTTGTCCAGAGCCTAGAACAGAAT
TCCAGCCAAGTTTTCCCCACCTGGTGGCCTTTTCTAGCTCGCAGCTCCTCAGACAATATGCGCTAAGTGG
CCATCCCACACAGATCTTCCCAAGCTCATCTGCAGGAGGTGACTTCCAACTAGAAGCTCCAAGATGCTCT
AGTGAAAAAGGAGAAAGTGGAGAGACAGAAGGCCCCGACAGCTCATTAAGAAAGAGGCCAAGCAGAATTT
CTAGGACATTCTTCAGCCCACATCAAGGTGACCCAGTAGAATGGGTAGAAGGGAACAGAGAAGGAGGAAC
AGACCTTCGCCTGGCCCAAAGGATGAGTCTTGGGGGGTCAGACACAATGTTGAAGGGAGCAGACACTTCA
GAATCTGGAGCAGTCATACGTGGAAACTATAGACTGGGACTTAGCAAAAAGTCAAGCCTGTTCAGCCACC
AGAAGCATCATGTGTGCCCTGAATGCGGGAGAGGCTTTTGCCAGAGATCAGACCTTATCAAGCACCAGAG
GACACACACCGGGGAGAAGCCATACCTGTGTCCTGAGTGTGGGCGTCGGTTTAGCCAGAAGGCCTCCCTC
TCCATACACCAGAGGAAGCACTCGGGGGAGAAGCCGTATGTGTGCAGGGAATGTGGGCGACACTTCAGGT
ATACATCCTCTCTCACTAATCACAAGAGGATTCACTCCGGGGAGAGGCCCTTTGTATGTCAGGAGTGTGG
GCGAGGCTTTCGCCAGAAGATAGCCCTCCTTCTACACCAGAGGACGCACTTGGAGGAGAAGCCCTTCGTG
TGTCCTGAGTGTGGGAGAGGCTTTTGCCAGAAGGCATCACTCCTCCAGCACCAGAGCTCACACACAGGGG
AGAGGCCCTTCCTGTGCCTTGAGTGTGGGCGTAGCTTCAGGCAGCAGTCACTCCTCCTTAGTCACCAGGT
CACACACTCAGGAGAGAAGCCTTATGTCTGTGCTGAGTGTGGGCACAGCTTTCGCCAAAAGGTCACTCTC
ATCAGGCACCAGAGGACACACACAGGGGAGAAGCCTTACCTGTGCCCCCAGTGTGGGCGGGGTTTTAGCC
AGAAGGTCACCCTCATTGGACACCAGAGGACACACACAGGGGAGAAGCCCTACCTGTGCCCTGATTGTGG
GCGTGGCTTTGGTCAGAAGGTCACCCTCATCAGACACCAGAGGACACACACAGGGGAGAAGCCTTATCTG
TGCCCCAAGTGTGGGCGTGCATTTGGCTTTAAGTCGCTCCTCACCCGACACCAGAGGACACACTCAGAGG
AGGAGCTTTACGTAGACAGGGTGTGTGGACAAGGACTTGGCCAGAAGTCACACCTTATCTCTGACCAAAG
GACACACTCAGGAGAGAAGCCCTGCATTTGCGATGAATGTGGGCGCGGCTTTGGCTTTAAGTCTGCCCTC
ATCCGACATCAGCGGACCCATTCTGGGGAGAAGCCGTATGTCTGCAGGGAGTGTGGGCGTGGCTTTAGCC
AGAAGTCTCACTTGCATAGACACAGGAGGACCAAGTCTGGTCATCAGCTCCTACCCCAAGAGGTCTTCTA
GTAATGAACTAGTCCGTAACTTGAAAGTATTTCGATTTCTTGGCTTTATATATCTTGTGGAAAGGACGAG
AACGTGATCCCGTCTCCTACAAC
