>Addgene plasmid #143539 | TFORF1733 | depositor partial sequence | sequence record 282748 | Barcode
GAACGTGATCCCGTCTCCTACAAC
